>Addgene plasmid #190167 | iLID-mCl3-MAP7N | addgene full sequence | sequence record 375649 | Addgene NGS Result
AGTCGCTGCGCGCTGCCTTCGCCCCGTGCCCCGCTCCGCCGCCGCCTCGCGCCGCCCGCCCCGGCTCTGA
CTGACCGCGTTACTCCCACAGGTGAGCGGGCGGGACGGCCCTTCTCCTCCGGGCTGTAATTAGCGCTTGG
TTTAATGACGGCTCGTTTCTTTTCTGTGGCTGCGTGAAAGCCTTAAAGGGCTCCGGGAGGGCCCTTTGTG
CGGGGGGGAGCGGCTCGGGGGGTGCGTGCGTGTGTGTGTGCGTGGGGAGCGCCGCGTGCGGCTCCGCGCT
GCCCGGCGGCTGTGAGCGCTGCGGGCGCGGCGCGGGGCTTTGTGCGCTCCGCAGTGTGCGCGAGGGGAGC
GCGGCCGGGGGCGGTGCCCCGCGGTGCGGGGGGGGCTGCGAGGGGAACAAAGGCTGCGTGCGGGGTGTGT
GCGTGGGGGGGTGAGCAGGGGGTGTGGGCGCGGCGGTCGGGCTGTAACCCCCCCCTGCACCCCCCTCCCC
GAGTTGCTGAGCACGGCCCGGCTTCGGGTGCGGGGCTCCGTGCGGGGCGTGGCGCGGGGCTCGCCGTGCC
GGGCGGGGGGTGGCGGCAGGTGGGGGTGCCGGGCGGGGCGGGGCCGCCYCGGGCCGGGGRGGGCTCGGGG
GRGGGGCGCGGCGGCCCCCGGAGCGCCGGCGGCTGTCGAGGCGCGGCGAGCCGCAGCCATTGCCTTTTAT
GGTAATCGTGCGAGAGGGCGCAGGGACTTCCTTTGTCCCAAATCTGTGCGGAGCCGAAATCTGGGAGGCG
CCGCCGCACCCCCTCTAGCGGGCGCGGGGCGAAGCGGTGCGGCGCCGGCAGGAAGGAAATGGGCGGGGAG
GGCCTTCGTGCGTCGCCGCGCCGCCGTCCCCTTCTCCATCTCCAGCCTCGGGGCTGTCCGCAGGGGGACG
GCTGCCTTCGGGGGGGACGGGGCAGGGCGGGGTTCGGCTTCTGGCGTGTGACCGGCGGGGTTTATATCTT
CCCTTCTCTGTTCCTCCGCAGCCCCCAAGCTAGGCAATTGGGCGCGCCACCATGCTGGCAACCACACTGG
AACGGATCGAGAAAAATTTCGTGATTACTGATCCGAGACTGCCTGACAACCCAATCATTTTTGCGAGCGA
TTCCTTCCTGCAGCTGACAGAATATTCTCGGGAAGAGATCCTGGGGCGCAATTGCCGTTTTCTGCAGGGA
CCCGAGACAGACCGTGCCACTGTTCGGAAAATCAGAGATGCTATTGACAACCAGACTGAAGTGACCGTTC
AGCTGATCAATTATACCAAGAGCGGCAAGAAGTTCTGGAACGTGTTCCACCTGCAGCCGATGCGCGATTA
TAAGGGCGACGTCCAGTACTTCATTGGCGTGCAGCTGGATGGCACCGAACGTCTTCATGGCGCCGCTGAG
CGTGAGGCGGTCTGCCTGATCAAAAAGACAGCCTTTCAGATTGCTGAGGCAGCGAACGACGAAAATTACT
TTTCTAGAGGTGGCGGGGGCAGTGGGGGAGGGGGAAGTGGAGGCGGCGGTTCTGGCGGGGGAGGCTCCGG
TGGCGGGGGGAGCGGGGGTGGGAGTAAGCTTATGGTGTCTAAGGGCGAGGAGCTGTTCACCGGGGTGGTG
CCCATCCTGGTCGAGCTGGACGGCGACGTAAACGGCCACAAGTTCAGCGTCCGCGGCGAGGGCGAGGGCG
ATGCCACCAACGGCAAGCTGACCCTGAAGTTCATCTGCACCACCGGCAAGCTGCCCGTGCCCTGGCCCAC
CCTCGTGACCACCTTCGGCTACGGCGTGGCCTGCTTCAGCCGCTACCCCGACCACATGAAGCAGCACGAC
TTCTTCAAGTCCGCCATGCCCGAAGGCTACGTCCAGGAGCGCACCATCTCTTTCAAGGACGACGGTACCT
ACAAGACCCGCGCCGAGGTGAAGTTCGAGGGCGACACCCTGGTGAACCGCATCGAGCTGAAGGGCATCGA
CTTCAAGGAGGACGGCAACATCCTGGGGCACAAGCTGGAGTACAACTTCAACAGCCACTACGTCTATATC
ACGGCCGACAAGCAGAAGAACTGCATCAAGGCTAACTTCAAGATCCGCCACAACGTTGAGGACGGCAGCG
TGCAGCTCGCCGACCACTACCAGCAGAACACCCCCATCGGCGACGGCCCCGTGCTGCTGCCCGACAACCA
CTACCTGAGCCATCAGTCCAAGCTGAGCAAAGACCCCAACGAGAAGCGCGATCACATGGTCCTGCTGGAG
TTCGTGACCGCCGCCGGGATTACACATGGCATGGACGAGCTGTACAAGGCTAGCGGAGGCGGTGGCTCAG
GCGGAGGAGGGTCAGGAGGGGGAGGCAGTGGCGGGGGCGGCTCTGGAGGAGGGGGTTCTGGTGGTGGTAG
CTACGTAGCGGAGCTAGGAGCTGGCGGCGACGGCCACAGGGGCGGCGACGGCGCAGTGCGAAGCGAAACA
GCACCCGACAGCTACAAAGTGCAAGATAAGAAAAATGCCTCCAGCCGCCCTGCCTCTGCAATTTCAGGAC
AAAATAACAACCACTCAGGAAATAAACCAGACCCTCCGCCTGTGTTACGTGTTGATGACCGGCAGCGGCT
GGCCCGGGAGCGACGTGAGGAACGGGAGAAACAGCTAGCTGCAAGAGAAATAGTGTGGTTAGAAAGAGAA
GAGCGAGCCAGGCAGCACTACGAGAAGCACCTGGAAGAGCGGAAGAAGAGGTTGGAGGAGCAGAGGCAGA
AGGAGGAGCGGAGGAGGGCTGCTGTGGAGGAGAAGCGGAGGCAGAGACTTGAGGAGGACAAAGAACGCCA
CGAAGCTGTTGTACGGCGCACAATGGAAAGGAGCCAGAAGCCAAAACAGAAGCATAACCGTTGGTCGTGG
GGAGGCTCTCTCCATGGGAGCCCTAGCATCCACAGTGCAGCTCGCCGCCTGCAGCTCAGCCCATGGGAGA
GCAGCGTTGTTAACAGACTCCTGACGCCCACACATTCGTTCCTGGCCAGAAGTAAAAGCACAGCTGCCTT
GTCTGGAGAAGCAGCATCTTGCAGCCCCATCATCATGCCCTACAAAGCTGCACACTCTAGAAATTCGATG
GATCGACCAAAACTCTTTGTAACACCACCTGAGGGCTCTTCTCGCAGGAGGATCATTCATGGCACAGCGA
GCTATAAAAAAGAAAGAGAGAGAGAAAATGTACTCTTCCTCACATCTGGCACCCGAAGGGCTGTATCTCC
ATCTAATCCCAAAGCAAGACAACCAGCTCGCTCCCGACTTTGGCTTCCGTCCAAGTCTCTTCCTCATTTG
TGAGTCGACACCGGTCCTAGATAAGTAATGATCATAATCAGCCATATCACATCTGTAGAGGTTTTACTTG
CTTTAAAAAACCTCCCACACCTCCCCCTGAACCTGAAACATAAAATGAATGCAATTGTTGTTGTTAACTT
GTTTATTGCAGCTTATAATGGTTACAAATAAAGCAATAGCATCACAAATTTCACAAATAAAGCATTTTTT
TCACTGCATTCTAGTTGTGGTTTGTCCAAACTCATCAATGTATCTTATCATGTCTGGATCAATTCGTAAT
CATGTCATAGCTGTTTCCTGTGTGAAATTGTTATCCGCTCACAATTCCACACAACATACGAGCCGGAAGC
ATAAAGTGTAAAGCCTGGGGTGCCTAATGAGTGAGCTAACTCACATTAATTGCGTTGCGCTCACTGCCCG
CTTTCCAGTCGGGAAACCTGTCGTGCCAGCTGCATTAATGAATCGGCCAACGCGCGGGGAGAGGCGGTTT
GCGTATTGGGCGCTCTTCCGCTTCCTCGCTCACTGACTCGCTGCGCTCGGTCGTTCGGCTGCGGCGAGCG
GTATCAGCTCACTCAAAGGCGGTAATACGGTTATCCACAGAATCAGGGGATAACGCAGGAAAGAACATGT
GAGCAAAAGGCCAGCAAAAGGCCAGGAACCGTAAAAAGGCCGCGTTGCTGGCGTTTTTCCATAGGCTCCG
CCCCCCTGACGAGCATCACAAAAATCGACGCTCAAGTCAGAGGTGGCGAAACCCGACAGGACTATAAAGA
TACCAGGCGTTTCCCCCTGGAAGCTCCCTCGTGCGCTCTCCTGTTCCGACCCTGCCGCTTACCGGATACC
TGTCCGCCTTTCTCCCTTCGGGAAGCGTGGCGCTTTCTCATAGCTCACGCTGTAGGTATCTCAGTTCGGT
GTAGGTCGTTCGCTCCAAGCTGGGCTGTGTGCACGAACCCCCCGTTCAGCCCGACCGCTGCGCCTTATCC
GGTAACTATCGTCTTGAGTCCAACCCGGTAAGACACGACTTATCGCCACTGGCAGCAGCCACTGGTAACA
GGATTAGCAGAGCGAGGTATGTAGGCGGTGCTACAGAGTTCTTGAAGTGGTGGCCTAACTACGGCTACAC
TAGAAGAACAGTATTTGGTATCTGCGCTCTGCTGAAGCCAGTTACCTTCGGAAAAAGAGTTGGTAGCTCT
TGATCCGGCAAACAAACCACCGCTGGTAGCGGTGGTTTTTTTGTTTGCAAGCAGCAGATTACGCGCAGAA
AAAAAGGATCTCAAGAAGATCCTTTGATCTTTTCTACGGGGTCTGACGCTCAGTGGAACGAAAACTCACG
TTAAGGGATTTTGGTCATGAGATTATCAAAAAGGATCTTCACCTAGATCCTTTTAAATTAAAAATGAAGT
TTTAAATCAATCTAAAGTATATATGAGTAAACTTGGTCTGACAGTTACCAATGCTTAATCAGTGAGGCAC
CTATCTCAGCGATCTGTCTATTTCGTTCATCCATAGTTGCCTGACTCCCCGTCGTGTAGATAACTACGAT
ACGGGAGGGCTTACCATCTGGCCCCAGTGCTGCAATGATACCGCGAGACCCACGCTCACCGGCTCCAGAT
TTATCAGCAATAAACCAGCCAGCCGGAAGGGCCGAGCGCAGAAGTGGTCCTGCAACTTTATCCGCCTCCA
TCCAGTCTATTAATTGTTGCCGGGAAGCTAGAGTAAGTAGTTCGCCAGTTAATAGTTTGCGCAACGTTGT
TGCCATTGCTACAGGCATCGTGGTGTCACGCTCGTCGTTTGGTATGGCTTCATTCAGCTCCGGTTCCCAA
CGATCAAGGCGAGTTACATGATCCCCCATGTTGTGCAAAAAAGCGGTTAGCTCCTTCGGTCCTCCGATCG
TTGTCAGAAGTAAGTTGGCCGCAGTGTTATCACTCATGGTTATGGCAGCACTGCATAATTCTCTTACTGT
CATGCCATCCGTAAGATGCTTTTCTGTGACTGGTGAGTACTCAACCAAGTCATTCTGAGAATAGTGTATG
CGGCGACCGAGTTGCTCTTGCCCGGCGTCAATACGGGATAATACCGCGCCACATAGCAGAACTTTAAAAG
TGCTCATCATTGGAAAACGTTCTTCGGGGCGAAAACTCTCAAGGATCTTACCGCTGTTGAGATCCAGTTC
GATGTAACCCACTCGTGCACCCAACTGATCTTCAGCATCTTTTACTTTCACCAGCGTTTCTGGGTGAGCA
AAAACAGGAAGGCAAAATGCCGCAAAAAAGGGAATAAGGGCGACACGGAAATGTTGAATACTCATACTCT
TCCTTTTTCAATATTATTGAAGCATTTATCAGGGTTATTGTCTCATGAGCGGATACATATTTGAATGTAT
TTAGAAAAATAAACAAATAGGGGTTCCGCGCACATTTCCCCGAAAAGTGCCACCTGACGTCTAAGAAACC
ATTATTATCATGACATTAACCTATAAAAATAGGCGTATCACGAGGCCCTTTCGTCTCGCGCGTTTCGGTG
ATGACGGTGAAAACCTCTGACACATGCAGCTCCCGGAGACGGTCACAGCTTGTCTGTAAGCGGATGCCGG
GAGCAGACAAGCCCGTCAGGGCGCGTCAGCGGGTGTTGGCGGGTGTCGGGGCTGGCTTAACTATGCGGCA
TCAGAGCAGATTGTACTGAGAGTGCACCATATGCGGTGTGAAATACCGCACAGATGCGTAAGGAGAAAAT
ACCGCATCAGGCGCCATTCGCCATTCAGGCTGCGCAACTGTTGGGAAGGGCGATCGGTGCGGGCCTCTTC
GCTATTACGCCAGCTGGCGAAAGGGGGATGTGCTGCAAGGCGATTAAGTTGGGTAACGCCAGGGTTTTCC
CAGTCACGACGTTGTAAAACGACGGCCAGTGCCAAGTTGGGATCTTTGCATTGGCCCACGGCTCTCAGGA
TGGGGATGCTCCCCTTCAGCACCCGGTTCCCCTTGGAAACTGATGGTCCTGGCTCTGTGGCATGGCAGTG
GCACTGTGAGGAGCCCCCTACCAGCAGCACACAGTGGGGTTGGCACTGCCACGCTCCGGATGCCGCGCTC
TGATCCAACCCCATAATCAAGGGAACCCGAATTGCCCCATCATTGCCCCCACCACCCCCATCCTGCCGGG
CCCTCACACCCCACGCTGCCTTCTGGTGACATTCCCCAGCCCAAACCCACGGCTTCATGGCTACCGCGGG
GCATTTCCCATTGCCGCCCCATTATCAGCTCTGCACACCTCCCGCTGTACCCATGCCTCGTGGCTGCCCT
TCTTTGACGTATAATCTTCTAATTAATACCCGGCCTTGTCAAAGTGGAGCACAAACGTTAATTAATTCCC
CAGCAGGCAGGTAATTAACAGTGTGACTCCCTTTTTGCTGCGAGTGGGGCTGATACAGAGAGATGTGGCA
CTATGGAGCCCACGGGGTCCTGGCACTGGGTGCCCACGGAGGTCCCCATGTGCTGCAGTGTCACCGCCTC
CGAGGAGACAGTATTGTCCCTGCGGTGTCCCTGCAGCTCAGCTCTGTCCACAGGGCCACCTCCAGTTTGG
AGGGGACACAATGCAGCCCCGATGCAACCCATCCTCGCAGCATCCCAGGGACAAAGACCCCACTGCAAGA
CCGCACACAGGGCTGGGTCCCGCTCCCCTAATATCTACAGTGCTTCTTGCATGGCCCCTTAATCAATGCA
GTTAATCAGCATGCGCTCATGCACCGCTCTGGAGCTGCAAAGCCCCTCGCAGCGCTGCTCACCAACACCG
CGCACCGCCCCGGCCCAGCCTGCAGCACGCGCTGCAAACAGGAAAGAAACAAAATATTGCCCAAATGTAG
GCAAAGGCATTCGGCTGCCTTGACCTCCGCCGGGCCGGGCCCTGCCTGACTCAGCTCCTTACTCAGCGCT
CGCTTCCTCCCTCCGGCTGCCACCGCCGCAGCGCACACCCTGACAAAGAGTGGCCCTTAACGGGCTCTGA
GGTGCACCCAGCAGTGCACTCAGCAGTCCAAGGGCCGGCCTGGAGGTTTGCACCGCTACGTGCTGACATT
AGCATTGAACTTGGCCCTGGGTAGTGCTGCAGGCCGGGCGGGGTGGGTGTAGAGAGTGCAGCGCGCGTTG
CACCCGGTGCCCCTTCCCCTCCCTTGCATCCCAGCAGGCTGCACCCCAGCACCAGGCCCGTGCATGCATG
CTCCTGGTGTTATTGCAGCCTGGTGCATGCATGCGTCTTGATGGTGCAGCGCTGTGCATGCATCCTCCTT
GGTGTGTAGCAGTCTAGTGCATGCATACCCCTCGGTGTTATTGCTGCTCTGTGCACGCACGCTCATTGTA
TCACTTCATCCCAGTGCATGCACTCACACTGGAGCGATTGCTGCTCGGTGCACGCACACTCATTGTATCA
CTGCAGCTCAGTGGCTGCACGCACACCGGTGTTATTGCTGCTCGGTGCGTGCATGCACATCAGTGTCGCT
GCAGCTCAGTGCATGCACGCTCATTGCCCATCGCTATCCCTGCCTCTCCTGCTGGCGCTCCCCGGGAGGT
GACTTCAAGGGGACCGCAGGACCACCTCGGGGGTGGGGGGAGGGCTGCACACGCGGACCCCGCTCCCCCT
CCCCAACAAAGCACTGTGGAATCAAAAAGGGGGGAGGGGGGATGGAGGGGCGCGTCACACCCCCGCCCCA
CACCCTCACCTCGAGGTGAGCCCCACGTTCTGCTTCACTCTCCCCATCTCCCCCCCCTCCCCACCCCCAA
TTTTGTATTTATTTATTTTTTAATTATTTTGTGCAGCGATGGGGGCGGGGGGGGGGGGGGCGCGCGCCAG
GSGGGGCGGGGSGGGGSGRGGGGSGGGGSGGGGCGAGGCGGAGAGGTGCGGCGGCAGCCAATCAGAGCGG
CGCGCTCCGAAAGTTTCCTTTTATGGCGAGGCGGCGGCGGCGGCGGCCCTATAAAAAGCGAAGCGCGCGG
CGGGCGGG
Features (pLannotate 1.2.2; 17 found; start..end, strand, type, name):
   1056..1373    +  CDS            miniSOG: miniSOG is a basic (constitutively fluorescent) cyan fluorescent protein published in 2011, derived from Arabidopsis thaliana. It requires the cofactor flavin for fluorescence.
   1572..2288    +  CDS            mClover3: mClover3 is a basic (constitutively fluorescent) green/yellow fluorescent protein published in 2016, derived from Aequorea victoria. It is reported to be a rapidly-maturing monomer with high acid sensitivity.
   2388..3290    +  CDS            MAP7 (fragment): MAP7_HUMAN - Experimental evidence at protein level: Swiss-Prot protein existence level 1. Microtubule-stabilizing protein that may play an important role during reorganization of microtubules during polarization and differentiation of epithelial cells. Associates with microtubules in a dynamic manner. May play a role in the formation of intercellular contacts. Colocalization with TRPV4 results in the redistribution of TRPV4 toward the membrane and may link cytoskeletal microfilaments. From Homo sapiens (Human).
   3318..3403    +  CDS            large T antigen (fragment): large T antigen from SV40 (simian virus 40)
   3426..3560    +  polyA_signal   SV40 poly(A) signal: SV40 polyadenylation signal
   3598..3614    -  protein_bind   lac operator: The lac repressor binds to the lac operator to inhibit transcription in E. coli. This inhibition can be relieved by adding lactose or isopropyl-β-D-thiogalactopyranoside (IPTG). lac repressor encoded by lacI
   3622..3652    -  promoter       lac promoter: promoter for the E. coli lac operon
   3667..3688    -  protein_bind   CAP binding site: CAP binding activates transcription in the presence of cAMP. E. coli catabolite activator protein
   3701..3793    -  CDS            lacI (fragment): lac repressor; lacI; The lac repressor binds to the lac operator to inhibit transcription in E. coli. This inhibition can be relieved by adding lactose or isopropyl-β-D-thiogalactopyranoside (IPTG).
   3976..4564    -  rep_origin     ori: high-copy-number ColE1/pMB1/pBR322/pUC origin of replication
   4735..5595    -  CDS            AmpR: β-lactamase; bla; confers resistance to ampicillin, carbenicillin, and related antibiotics
   5596..5700    -  promoter       AmpR promoter: bla
   5795..5830    +  CDS            rop (fragment): Rop protein, which maintains plasmids at low copy number; rop
   5932..6031    +  misc_feature   bom (fragment): basis of mobility region from pBR322
   6037..6191    -  CDS            lacZα (fragment): LacZα fragment of β-galactosidase; lacZ fragment
   7991..8266    +  promoter       chicken β-actin promoter: No description available
   8267..968     +  intron         chimeric intron (across the origin): chimera between introns from chicken β-actin and rabbit β-globin
