[The description below was written by a language model from this plasmid's Addgene catalogue record and pLannotate feature annotations shown in this document.]
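Description:
iLID-mCl3-MAP7N is a mammalian expression plasmid built on the pB80 backbone. It encodes a light-responsive microtubule anchor for the opto-katanin system. It is maintained in E. coli through a high-copy ColE1/pUC-type origin and selected with ampicillin via the β-lactamase gene. Remnants of older cloning vectors (lac promoter/operator, and fragments of lacI, lacZα, rop and bom) are also annotated in the backbone but have no stated role. The catalogue lists a total size of about 8.5 kb, whereas the sequenced record used for annotation is 8,268 nt.

Expression in mammalian cells is driven by a chicken β-actin promoter followed by a chimeric chicken β-actin/rabbit β-globin intron, and transcripts end at an SV40 polyadenylation signal. No upstream enhancer is annotated. The open reading frame is a three-part fusion. At the N terminus is iLID, an engineered LOV2-domain photoswitch that binds SspB under blue light. The annotation tool labels this region "miniSOG", most likely because both proteins derive from plant phototropin LOV2 domains, and the catalogue identifies it as iLID. Next comes the green/yellow fluorescent protein mClover3, which allows the anchor to be visualised. The C-terminal part is residues 1–309 of human MAP7 with residues 175–213 deleted, which serves as the microtubule-binding portion.

In cells the fusion decorates microtubules. Blue-light illumination then recruits a co-expressed SspB-mCherry-tagged katanin p60 subunit to them. This enables spatially and temporally controlled microtubule severing and disassembly.
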