Addgene plasmid #190167: iLID-mCl3-MAP7N
Purpose: Expresses iLID-mCl3-MAP7N, a microtubule anchor used for optogenetic recruitment of SspB-mCh-p60, in mammalian cells.
Depositing lab: Anna Akhmanova. Publication: Opto-katanin, an optogenetic tool for localized, microtubule disassembly. Meiring JCM, Grigoriev I, Nijenhuis W, Kapitein LC, Akhmanova A. Curr Biol. 2022 Nov 7;32(21):4660-4674.e6. doi: 10.1016/j.cub.2022.09.010. Epub 2022 Sep 28. PubMed 36174574.
Backbone
  Vector backbone: pB80
  Backbone manufacturer: Lukas Kapitein lab
  Backbone size w/o insert (bp): 6000
  Total vector size (bp): 8487
  Vector type: Mammalian Expression
Growth in bacteria
  Bacterial resistance: Ampicillin, 100 μg/mL
  Growth temperature: 37°C
  Growth strain: DH5alpha
  Copy number: High Copy
Gene/Insert
  Gene/Insert name: iLID-mClover3-MAP7N (alt name: iLID-mCl3-MAP7N(1-309))
  Species: H. sapiens (human), Synthetic
  Insert size (bp): 2262
  Mutation: aa 1-309 from human MAP7 delta175-213
  GenBank ID: NM_001388339.1
  Tag / fusion protein: iLID-mClover3 (N terminal on insert)
  Entrez Gene: MAP7 (a.k.a. E-MAP-115, EMAP115)
  Cloning method: Gibson Cloning
  Sequencing primers: 5′ ggcttctggcgtgtgaccggcgg; 3′ cctcccacacctccccctgaacct
Terms and licenses: Academic/Nonprofit Terms; Industry Terms: Not Available to Industry
How to cite: iLID-mCl3-MAP7N was a gift from Anna Akhmanova (Addgene plasmid # 190167 ; http://n2t.net/addgene:190167 ; RRID:Addgene_190167)
