>Addgene plasmid #190167 | iLID-mCl3-MAP7N | addgene full sequence | sequence record 375648 | GFPGenotRW 5'-AGTCGATGCCCTTCAGCTCGAT-3'
NNNNNNNGNNNNCNCNNNNNNNCNCCTCGGCGCGGGTCTTGTAGGTACCGTCGTCCTTGAAAGAGATGGT
GCGCTCCTGGACGTAGCCTTCGGGCATGGCGGACTTGAAGAAGTCGTGCTGCTTCATGTGGTCGGGGTAG
CGGCTGAAGCAGGCCACGCCGTAGCCGAAGGTGGTCACGAGGGTGGGCCAGGGCACGGGCAGCTTGCCGG
TGGTGCAGATGAACTTCAGGGTCAGCTTGCCGTTGGTGGCATCGCCCTCGCCCTCGCCGCGGACGCTGAA
CTTGTGGCCGTTTACGTCGCCGTCCAGCTCGACCAGGATGGGCACCACCCCGGTGAACAGCTCCTCGCCC
TTAGACACCATAAGCTTACTCCCACCCCCGCTCCCCCCGCCACCGGAGCCTCCCCCGTCNGAACCGCCGC
AACCANTNCNTNCTCNTCCACTGNTNNCTGANTNANNNTTTNTNTANTTTCTTTAT
